Addgene plasmid #81603: pDONR223_CD70_p.D165Y
Purpose: Gateway Donor vector containing CD70 , part of the Target Accelerator Plasmid Collection.
Depositing lab: Jesse Boehm & William Hahn & David Root. Depositing organization: Broad Institute. Publication: Systematic Functional Interrogation of Rare Cancer Variants Identifies Oncogenic Alleles. Kim E, Ilic N, Shrestha Y, Zou L, Kamburov A, Zhu C, Yang X, Lubonja R, Tran N, Nguyen C, Lawrence MS, Piccioni F, Bagul M, Doench JG, Chouinard CR, Wu X, Hogstrom L, Natoli T, Tamayo P, Horn H, Corsello SM, Lage K, Root DE, Subramanian A, Golub TR, Getz G, Boehm JS, Hahn WC. Cancer Discov. 2016 Jul;6(7):714-26. doi: 10.1158/2159-8290.CD-16-0160. Epub 2016 May 4. PubMed 27147599.
Backbone
  Vector backbone: pDONR223
  Backbone manufacturer: Invitrogen
  Backbone size w/o insert (bp): 2790
  Vector type: Gateway Entry vector
Growth in bacteria
  Bacterial resistance: Spectinomycin, 50 μg/mL
  Growth temperature: 37°C
  Growth strain: DH5alpha
  Copy number: High Copy
Gene/Insert
  Gene/Insert name: CD70
  Species: H. sapiens (human)
  Mutation: D165Y
  GenBank ID: NM_001252.4
  Entrez Gene: CD70 (a.k.a. CD27-L, CD27L, CD27LG, LPFS3, TNFSF7, TNLG8A)
  Promoter: None
  Cloning method: Gateway Cloning
  Sequencing primers: 5′ M13pUC-fwd; 3′ M13-Rev
Terms and licenses: Academic/Nonprofit Terms; Industry Terms: Not Available to Industry
Depositor comments: Closed state: stop codon immediately follows insert
How to cite: pDONR223_CD70_p.D165Y was a gift from Jesse Boehm & William Hahn & David Root (Addgene plasmid # 81603 ; http://n2t.net/addgene:81603 ; RRID:Addgene_81603)
