[The description below was written by a language model from this plasmid's Addgene catalogue record and pLannotate feature annotations shown in this document.]
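Description:
pDONR223_CD70_p.D165Y is a Gateway entry clone built on the Invitrogen pDONR223 backbone, carrying a mutant open reading frame of human CD70 (also known as CD27L or TNFSF7). It is a bacterial propagation and shuttling plasmid rather than an expression vector. It replicates in E. coli from a high-copy ColE1/pUC-type origin and is selected with spectinomycin through the aadA aminoglycoside adenylyltransferase gene (SmR), which lies downstream of a class 1 integron Pc promoter fragment. The sequenced record is 3,372 nt. Small annotated fragments of lacZα, lacI and a gentamicin resistance gene appear to be backbone remnants, and rrnB T1 and T2 terminators lie in the backbone near the cloning region.

The CD70 coding sequence is flanked on both sides by attL-type Gateway recombination sites, which the automated annotation labels as attL3 in opposite orientations. These sites allow the insert to be moved by an LR Clonase reaction into any compatible destination vector. The record lists no promoter for the insert, so expression depends on the destination vector chosen. A T7 promoter sits just outside one att site, facing the insert in antisense orientation. The ORF encodes the D165Y substitution and is in the "closed" configuration, with a stop codon immediately after the coding sequence, so it cannot be fused to C-terminal tags supplied by a destination vector. CD70 is the cytokine ligand of CD27 and contributes to T cell costimulation. The clone belongs to the Target Accelerator Plasmid Collection, a resource assembled for systematic functional testing of rare cancer-associated variants.
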