Features (pLannotate 1.2.2; 12 found; start..end, strand, type, name):
     38..74      -  CDS            lacZα (fragment): LacZα fragment of β-galactosidase; lacZ fragment
     91..186     +  protein_bind   attL3: mutant version of attL; recombination site for the Gateway® LR reaction LR Clonase™
    189..767     +  CDS            CD70: CD70_HUMAN - Also known as CD27L, CD27LG, TNFSF7. Experimental evidence at protein level: Swiss-Prot protein existence level 1. Cytokine which is the ligand for CD27. The CD70-CD27 pathway plays an important role in the generation and maintenance of T cell immunity, in particular during antiviral responses. Upon CD27 binding, induces the proliferation of costimulated T-cells and enhances the generation of cytolytic T-cells. From Homo sapiens (Human).
    775..870     -  protein_bind   attL3: mutant version of attL; recombination site for the Gateway® LR reaction LR Clonase™
    889..907     -  promoter       T7 promoter: promoter for bacteriophage T7 RNA polymerase
   1097..1120    +  promoter       Pc promoter (fragment): intI1 (promoter lies within the coding sequence); class 1 integron promoter
   1296..1352    +  CDS            GmR (fragment): gentamycin acetyltransferase; aacC1; confers resistance to gentamycin
   1359..2150    +  CDS            SmR: aminoglycoside adenylyltransferase (Murphy, 1985); aadA; confers resistance to spectinomycin and streptomycin
   2243..2831    +  rep_origin     ori: high-copy-number ColE1/pMB1/pBR322/pUC origin of replication
   3014..3106    +  CDS            lacI (fragment): lac repressor; lacI; The lac repressor binds to the lac operator to inhibit transcription in E. coli. This inhibition can be relieved by adding lactose or isopropyl-β-D-thiogalactopyranoside (IPTG).
   3161..3188    -  terminator     rrnB T2 terminator: transcription terminator T2 from the E. coli rrnB gene
   3320..3363    +  terminator     rrnB T1 terminator: Escherichia coli rrnB; transcription terminator T1 from the E. coli rrnB gene
>Addgene plasmid #81603 | pDONR223_CD70_p.D165Y | addgene full sequence | sequence record 167106 | Addgene NGS Result
GGCAGTTCCCTACTCTCGCGTTAACGCTAGCATGGATGTTTTCCCAGTCACGACGTTGTAAAACGACGGC
CAGTCTTAAGCTCGGGCCCCAAATAATGATTTTATTTTGACTGATAGTGACCTGTTCGTTGCAACAAATT
GATGAGCAATGCTTTTTTATAATGCCAACTTTGTACAAAAAAGTTGGCATGCCGGAGGAGGGTTCGGGCT
GCTCGGTGCGGCGCAGGCCCTATGGGTGCGTCCTGCGGGCTGCTTTGGTCCCATTGGTCGCGGGCTTGGT
GATCTGCCTCGTGGTGTGCATCCAGCGCTTCGCACAGGCTCAGCAGCAGCTGCCGCTCGAGTCACTTGGG
TGGGACGTAGCTGAGCTGCAGCTGAATCACACAGGACCTCAGCAGGACCCCAGGCTATACTGGCAGGGGG
GCCCAGCACTGGGCCGCTCCTTCCTGCATGGACCAGAGCTGGACAAGGGGCAGCTACGTATCCATCGTGA
TGGCATCTACATGGTACACATCCAGGTGACGCTGGCCATCTGTTCCTCCACGACGGCCTCCAGGCACCAC
CCCACCACCCTGGCCGTGGGAATCTGCTCTCCCGCCTCCCGTAGCATCAGCCTGCTGCGTCTCAGCTTCC
ACCAAGGTTGTACCATTGCCTCCCAGCGCCTGACGCCCCTGGCCCGAGGGTACACACTCTGCACCAACCT
CACTGGGACACTTTTGCCTTCCCGAAACACTGATGAGACCTTCTTTGGAGTGCAGTGGGTGCGTCCCTGA
TTGCCAACTTTCTTGTACAAAGTTGGCATTATAAGAAAGCATTGCTTATCAATTTGTTGCAACGAACAGG
TCACTATCAGTCAAAATAAAATCATTATTTGCCATCCAGCTGATATCCCCTATAGTGAGTCGTATTACAT
GGTCATAGCTGTTTCCTGGCAGCTCTGGCCCGTGTCTCAAAATCTCTGATGTTACATTGCACAAGATAAA
AATATATCATCATGCCTCCTCTAGACCAGCCAGGACAGAAATGCCTCGACTTCGCTGCTACCCAAGGTTG
CCGGGTGACGCACACCGTGGAAACGGATGAAGGCACGAACCCAGTGGACATAAGCCTGTTCGGTTCGTAA
GCTGTAATGCAAGTAGCGTATGCGCTCACGCAACTGGTCCAGAACCTTGACCGAACGCAGCGGTGGTAAC
GGCGCAGTGGCGGTTTTCATGGCTTGTTATGACTGTTTTTTTGGGGTACAGTCTATGCCTCGGGCATCCA
AGCAGCAAGCGCGTTACGCCGTGGGTCGATGTTTGATGTTATGGAGCAGCAACGATGTTACGCAGCAGGG
CAGTCGCCCTAAAACAAAGTTAAACATTATGAGGGAAGCGGTGATCGCCGAAGTATCGACTCAACTATCA
GAGGTAGTTGGCGTCATCGAGCGCCATCTCGAACCGACGTTGCTGGCCGTACATTTGTACGGCTCCGCAG
TGGATGGCGGCCTGAAGCCACACAGTGATATTGATTTGCTGGTTACGGTGACCGTAAGGCTTGATGAAAC
AACGCGGCGAGCTTTGATCAACGACCTTTTGGAAACTTCGGCTTCCCCTGGAGAGAGCGAGATTCTCCGC
GCTGTAGAAGTCACCATTGTTGTGCACGACGACATCATTCCGTGGCGTTATCCAGCTAAGCGCGAACTGC
AATTTGGAGAATGGCAGCGCAATGACATTCTTGCAGGTATCTTCGAGCCAGCCACGATCGACATTGATCT
GGCTATCTTGCTGACAAAAGCAAGAGAACATAGCGTTGCCTTGGTAGGTCCAGCGGCGGAGGAACTCTTT
GATCCGGTTCCTGAACAGGATCTATTTGAGGCGCTAAATGAAACCTTAACGCTATGGAACTCGCCGCCCG
ACTGGGCTGGCGATGAGCGAAATGTAGTGCTTACGTTGTCCCGCATTTGGTACAGCGCAGTAACCGGCAA
AATCGCGCCGAAGGATGTCGCTGCCGACTGGGCAATGGAGCGCCTGCCGGCCCAGTATCAGCCCGTCATA
CTTGAAGCTAGACAGGCTTATCTTGGACAAGAAGAAGATCGCTTGGCCTCGCGCGCAGATCAGTTGGAAG
AATTTGTCCACTACGTGAAAGGCGAGATCACCAAGGTAGTCGGCAAATAACCCTCGAGCCACCCATGACC
AAAATCCCTTAACGTGAGTTACGCGTCGTTCCACTGAGCGTCAGACCCCGTAGAAAAGATCAAAGGATCT
TCTTGAGATCCTTTTTTTCTGCGCGTAATCTGCTGCTTGCAAACAAAAAAACCACCGCTACCAGCGGTGG
TTTGTTTGCCGGATCAAGAGCTACCAACTCTTTTTCCGAAGGTAACTGGCTTCAGCAGAGCGCAGATACC
AAATACTGTTCTTCTAGTGTAGCCGTAGTTAGGCCACCACTTCAAGAACTCTGTAGCACCGCCTACATAC
CTCGCTCTGCTAATCCTGTTACCAGTGGCTGCTGCCAGTGGCGATAAGTCGTGTCTTACCGGGTTGGACT
CAAGACGATAGTTACCGGATAAGGCGCAGCGGTCGGGCTGAACGGGGGGTTCGTGCACACAGCCCAGCTT
GGAGCGAACGACCTACACCGAACTGAGATACCTACAGCGTGAGCTATGAGAAAGCGCCACGCTTCCCGAA
GGGAGAAAGGCGGACAGGTATCCGGTAAGCGGCAGGGTCGGAACAGGAGAGCGCACGAGGGAGCTTCCAG
GGGGAAACGCCTGGTATCTTTATAGTCCTGTCGGGTTTCGCCACCTCTGACTTGAGCGTCGATTTTTGTG
ATGCTCGTCAGGGGGGCGGAGCCTATGGAAAAACGCCAGCAACGCGGCCTTTTTACGGTTCCTGGCCTTT
TGCTGGCCTTTTGCTCACATGTTCTTTCCTGCGTTATCCCCTGATTCTGTGGATAACCGTATTACCGCCT
TTGAGTGAGCTGATACCGCTCGCCGCAGCCGAACGACCGAGCGCAGCGAGTCAGTGAGCGAGGAAGCGGA
AGAGCGCCCAATACGCAAACCGCCTCTCCCCGCGCGTTGGCCGATTCATTAATGCAGCTGGCACGACAGG
TTTCCCGACTGGAAAGCGGGCAGTGAGCGCAACGCAATTAATACGCGTACCGCTAGCCAGGAAGAGTTTG
TAGAAACGCAAAAAGGCCATCCGTCAGGATGGCCTTCTGCTTAGTTTGATGCCTGGCAGTTTATGGCGGG
CGTCCTGCCCGCCACCCTCCGGGCCGTTGCTTCACAACGTTCAAATCCGCTCCCGGCGGATTTGTCCTAC
TCAGGAGAGCGTTCACCGACAAACAACAGATAAAACGAAAGGCCCAGTCTTCCGACTGAGCCTTTCGTTT
TATTTGATGCCT
