>Addgene plasmid #81603 | pDONR223_CD70_p.D165Y | depositor partial sequence | sequence record 154922 | Insert sequence
ATGCCGGAGGAGGGTTCGGGCTGCTCGGTGCGGCGCAGGCCCTATGGGTGCGTCCTGCGGGCTGCTTTGG
TCCCATTGGTCGCGGGCTTGGTGATCTGCCTCGTGGTGTGCATCCAGCGCTTCGCACAGGCTCAGCAGCA
GCTGCCGCTCGAGTCACTTGGGTGGGACGTAGCTGAGCTGCAGCTGAATCACACAGGACCTCAGCAGGAC
CCCAGGCTATACTGGCAGGGGGGCCCAGCACTGGGCCGCTCCTTCCTGCATGGACCAGAGCTGGACAAGG
GGCAGCTACGTATCCATCGTGATGGCATCTACATGGTACACATCCAGGTGACGCTGGCCATCTGTTCCTC
CACGACGGCCTCCAGGCACCACCCCACCACCCTGGCCGTGGGAATCTGCTCTCCCGCCTCCCGTAGCATC
AGCCTGCTGCGTCTCAGCTTCCACCAAGGTTGTACCATTGCCTCCCAGCGCCTGACGCCCCTGGCCCGAG
GGTACACACTCTGCACCAACCTCACTGGGACACTTTTGCCTTCCCGAAACACTGATGAGACCTTCTTTGG
AGTGCAGTGGGTGCGTCCC
